>Addgene plasmid #157195 | pD649-HAsp-SLAMF8-COMP5AP-AviTag-9xHis | depositor full sequence | sequence record 303499 | Full Sequence
TTTCAATATTATTGAAGCATTTATCAGGGTTATTGTCTCATGAGCGGATACATATTTGAATGTATTTAGA
AAAATAAACAAATAGGGGTCAGTGTTACAACCAATTAACCAATTCTGAACATTATCGCGAGCCCATTTAT
ACCTGAATATGGCTCATAACACCCCTTGCTCATGACCAAAATCCCTTAACGTGAGTTACGCGCGCGTCGT
TCCACTGAGCGTCAGACCCCGTAGAAAAGATCAAAGGATCTTCTTGAGATCCTTTTTTTCTGCGCGTAAT
CTGCTGCTTGCAAACAAAAAAACCACCGCTACCAGCGGTGGTTTGTTTGCCGGATCAAGAGCTACCAACT
CTTTTTCCGAAGGTAACTGGCTTCAGCAGAGCGCAGATACCAAATACTGTTCTTCTAGTGTAGCCGTAGT
TAGCCCACCACTTCAAGAACTCTGTAGCACCGCCTACATACCTCGCTCTGCTAATCCTGTTACCAGTGGC
TGCTGCCAGTGGCGATAAGTCGTGTCTTACCGGGTTGGACTCAAGACGATAGTTACCGGATAAGGCGCAG
CGGTCGGGCTGAACGGGGGGTTCGTGCACACAGCCCAGCTTGGAGCGAACGACCTACACCGAACTGAGAT
ACCTACAGCGTGAGCTATGAGAAAGCGCCACGCTTCCCGAAGGGAGAAAGGCGGACAGGTATCCGGTAAG
CGGCAGGGTCGGAACAGGAGAGCGCACGAGGGAGCTTCCAGGGGGAAACGCCTGGTATCTTTATAGTCCT
GTCGGGTTTCGCCACCTCTGACTTGAGCGTCGATTTTTGTGATGCTCGTCAGGGGGGCGGAGCCTATGGA
AAAACGCCAGCAACGCGGCCTTTTTACGGTTCCTGGCCTTTTGCTGGCCTTTTGCTCACATGTTCTTTCC
TGCGTTATCCCCTGATTCTGTGGATAACCGTATTACCGCCTTTGAGTGAGCTGATACCGCTCGCCGCAGC
CGAACGACCGAGCGCAGCGAGTCAGTGAGCGAGGAAGCGGAAGGCGAGAGTAGGGAACTGCCAGGCATCA
AACTAAGCAGAAGGCCCCTGACGGATGGCCTTTTTGCGTTTCTACAAACTCTTTCTGTGTTGTAAAACGA
CGGCCAGTCTTAAGCTCGGGCCCCCTGGGCGGTTCTGATAACGAGTAATCGTTAATCCGCAAATAACGTA
AAAACCCGCTTCGGCGGGTTTTTTTATGGGGGGAGTTTAGGGAAAGAGCATTTGTCAGAATATTTAAGGG
CGCCTGTCACTTTGCTTGATATATGAGAATTATTTAACCTTATAAATGAGAAAAAAGCAACGCACTTTAA
ATAAGATACGTTGCTTTTTCGATTGATGAACACCTATAATTAAACTATTCATCTATTATTTATGATTTTT
TGTATATACAATATTTCTAGTTTGTTAAAGAGAATTAAGAAAATAAATCTCGAAAATAATAAAGGGAAAA
TCAGTTTTTGATATCAAAATTATACATGTCAACGATAATACAAAATATAATACAAACTATAAGATGTTAT
CAGTATTTATTATCATTTAGAATAAATTTTGTGTCGCCCTTAATTGTGAGCGGATAACAATTACGAGCTT
CATGCACAGTGGCGTTGACTCAATATTGGCCATTAGCCATATTATTCATTGGTTATATAGCATAAATCAA
TATTGGCTATTGGCCATTGCATACGTTGTATCTATATCATAATATGTACATTTATATTGGCTCATGTCCA
ATATGACCGCCATGTTGGCATTGATTATTGACTAGTTATTAATAGTAATCAATTACGGGGTCATTAGTTC
ATAGCCCATATATGGAGTTCCGCGTTACATAACTTACGGTAAATGGCCCGCCTGGCTGACCGCCCAACGA
CCCCCGCCCATTGACGTCAATAATGACGTATGTTCCCATAGTAACGCCAATAGGGACTTTCCATTGACGT
CAATGGGTGGAGTATTTACGGTAAACTGCCCACTTGGCAGTACATCAAGTGTATCATATGCCAAGTACGC
CCCCTATTGACGTCAATGACGGTAAATGGCCCGCCTGGCATTATGCCCAGTACATGACCTTATGGGACTT
TCCTACTTGGCAGTACATCTACGTATTAGTCATCGCTATTACCATGGTGATGCGGTTTTGGCAGTACATC
AATGGGCGTGGATAGCGGTTTGACTCACGGGGATTTCCAAGTCTCCACCCCATTGACGTCAATGGGAGTT
TGTTTTGGCACCAAAATCAACGGGACTTTCCAAAATGTCGTAACAACTCCGCCCCATTGACGCAAATGGG
CGGTAGGCGTGTACGGTGGGAGGTCTATATAAGCAGAGCTCGTTTAGTGAACCGTCAGATCGCCTGGAGA
CGCCATCCACGCTGTTTTGACCTCCATAGAAGACACCGGGACCGATCCAGCCTCCGCGGCCGGGAACGGT
GCATTGGAACGCGGATTCCCCGTGCCAAGAGTGACGTAAGTACCGCCTATAGAGTCTATAGGCCCACCCC
CTTGGCTTCGTTAGAACGCGGCTACAATTAATACATAACCTTATGTATCATACACATACGATTTAGGTGA
CACTATAGAATAACATCCACTTTGCCTTTCTCTCCACAGGTGTCCACTCCCAGGTCCAACTGCACCTCGG
TTCTATCGAAAACGCGCCTGCTAGCGCCACCATGAAGACCATCATTGCCCTGAGCTACATCTTCTGCCTG
GTGTTCGCTGCGGCCGCCGCTCAGGTTCTGTCTAAAGTTGGAGGATCTGTGCTGCTGGTGGCCGCCAGAC
CTCCTGGATTTCAAGTGCGGGAAGCCATTTGGAGAAGCCTGTGGCCTTCTGAGGAACTGCTGGCCACCTT
CTTCAGAGGCAGCCTGGAAACCCTGTACCACAGCAGATTTCTGGGCAGAGCCCAGCTGCACTCCAACCTG
TCTCTGGAACTGGGACCTCTGGAAAGCGGCGACAGCGGCAATTTTTCCGTGCTGATGGTGGACACCAGAG
GCCAGCCTTGGACACAGACACTGCAGCTGAAGGTGTACGACGCCGTGCCTAGACCTGTGGTCCAGGTGTT
CATTGCCGTGGAAAGAGATGCCCAGCCTAGCAAGACCTGTCAGGTGTTCCTGAGCTGCTGGGCCCCTAAC
ATCAGCGAGATCACATACAGCTGGCGGAGAGAAACCACCATGGACTTCGGCATGGAACCCCACAGCCTGT
TTACAGATGGCCAGGTGCTGAGCATCTCTCTCGGCCCTGGCGATAGAGATGTGGCCTACAGCTGCATCGT
GTCTAACCCCGTGTCTTGGGATCTCGCCACCGTGACACCTTGGGATTCTTGTCACCATGAGGCTGCCCCT
GGCAAGGCCAGCTATAAGGATGGCGCGCCGGAAGATCAAGTTGATCCAAGATTGATTGATGGCAAGGGCG
GATCTCTGGAGGTGCTGTTCCAGGGACCAGGCGGAAGCGGCAATCCCGGCGGCGATCTGGCCCCCCAGAT
GCTGCGCGAGCTGCAGGAGACCAATGCCGCCCTGCAGGACGTGCGCGAGCTGCTGCGCCACCGCGTGAAG
GAGATCACCTTCCTGAAGAACACCGTGATGGAGTGCGACGCCTGCGGTATGCAGCCCTCTAGAGGCTCCG
GCTCCATCATCCCAGTTGAGGAGGAGAACCCGGACTTCTGGAACCGCGAGGCAGCCGAGGCCCTGGGTGC
CGCCAAGAAGCTGCAGCCTGCACAGACAGCCGCCAAGAACCTCATCATCTTCCTGGGCGATGGGATGGGG
GTGTCTACGGTGACAGCTGCCAGGATCCTAAAAGGGCAGAAGAAGGACAAACTGGGGCCTGAGATACCCC
TGGCCATGGACCGCTTCCCATATGTGGCTCTGTCCAAGACATACAATGTAGACAAACATGTGCCAGACAG
TGGAGCCACAGCCACGGCCTACCTGTGCGGGGTCAAGGGCAACTTCCAGACCATTGGCTTGAGTGCAGCC
GCCCGCTTTAACCAGTGCAACACGACACGCGGCAACGAGGTCATCTCCGTGATGAATCGGGCCAAGAAAG
CAGGGAAGTCAGTGGGAGTGGTAACCACCACACGAGTGCAGCACGCCTCGCCAGCCGGCACCTACGCCCA
CACGGTGAACCGCAACTGGTACTCGGACGCCGACGTGCCTGCCTCGGCCCGCCAGGAGGGGTGCCAGGAC
ATCGCTACGCAGCTCATCTCCAACATGGACATTGACGTGATCCTAGGTGGAGGCCGAAAGTACATGTTTC
GCATGGGAACCCCAGACCCTGAGTACCCAGATGACTACAGCCAAGGTGGGACCAGGCTGGACGGGAAGAA
TCTGGTGCAGGAATGGCTGGCGAAGCGCCAGGGTGCCCGGTATGTGTGGAACCGCACTGAGCTCATGCAG
GCTTCCCTGGACCCGTCTGTGACCCATCTCATGGGTCTCTTTGAGCCTGGAGACATGAAATACGAGATCC
ACCGAGACTCCACACTGGACCCCTCCCTGATGGAGATGACAGAGGCTGCCCTGCGCCTGCTGAGCAGGAA
CCCCCGCGGCTTCTTCCTCTTCGTGGAGGGTGGTCGCATCGACCATGGTCATCATGAAAGCAGGGCTTAC
CGGGCACTGACTGAGACGATCATGTTCGACGACGCCATTGAGAGGGCGGGCCAGCTCACCAGCGAGGAGG
ACACGCTGAGCCTCGTCACTGCCGACCACTCCCACGTCTTCTCCTTCGGAGGCTACCCCCTGCGAGGGAG
CTCCATCTTCGGGCTGGCCCCTGGCAAGGCCCGGGACAGGAAGGCCTACACGGTCCTCCTATACGGAAAC
GGTCCAGGCTATGTGCTCAAGGACGGCGCCCGGCCGGATGTTACCGAGAGCGAGAGCGGGAGCCCCGAGT
ATCGGCAGCAGTCAGCAGTGCCCCTGGACGAAGAGACCCACGCAGGCGAGGACGTGGCGGTGTTCGCGCG
CGGCCCGCAGGCGCACCTGGTTCACGGCGTGCAGGAGCAGACCTTCATAGCGCACGTCATGGCCTTCGCC
GCCTGCCTGGAGCCCTACACCGCCTGCGACCTGGCGCCCCCCGCCGGCACCACCGACGCCGCGCACCCGG
GTGGCGGAGGACTGAACGACATCTTCGAGGCTCAGAAAATCGAATGGCACGAACATCACCATCACCATCA
CCATCACCATTAAGGCCGGCCTGTAGTCACTGGCACAACGCGTTACCCGGTAAGCCAATCGGGTATACAC
GGTCGTCATACTGCAGACAGGGTTCTTCTACTTTGCAAGATAGTCTTGAGTAGTAAAATAAATAGATAGA
GAAAATCAGCCTCGACTGTGCCTTCTAGTTGCCAGCCATCTGTTGTTTGCCCCTCCCCCGTGCCTTCCTT
GACCCTGGAAGGTGCCACTCCCACTGTCCTTTCCTAATAAAATGAGGAAATTGCATCACAACACTCAACC
CTATCTCGGTCTATTCTTTTGATTTATAAGGGATTTTGCCGATTTCGGCCTATTGGTTAAAAAATGAGCT
GATTTAACAAAAATTTAACGCGAATTAATTCTGTGGAATGTGTGTCAGTTAGGGTGTGGAAAGTCCCCAG
GCTCCCCAGCAGGCAGAAGTATGCAAAGCATGCATCTCAATTAGTCAGCAACCAGGTGTGGAAAGTCCCC
AGGCTCCCCAGCAGGCAGAAGTATGCAAAGCATGCATCTCAATTAGTCAGCAACCATAGTCCCGCCCCTA
ACTCCGCCCATCCCGCCCCTAACTCCGCCCAGTTCCGCCCATTCTCCGCCCCATGGCTGACTAATTTTTT
TTATTTATGCAGAGGCCGAGGCCGCCTCTGCCTCTGAGCTATTCCAGAAGTAGTGAGGAGGCTTTTTTGG
AGGCCTAGGCTTTTGCAAAAAGCTCCCGGGAGCTTGTATATCCATTTTCGGATCTGATCAGCACGTGTTG
ACAATTAATCATCGGCATAGTATATCGGCATAGTATAATACGACAAGGTGAGGAACTAAACCATGACCGA
GTACAAGCCCACGGTGCGCCTCGCCACCCGCGACGACGTCCCCAGGGCCGTACGCACCCTCGCCGCCGCG
TTCGCCGACTACCCCGCCACGCGCCACACCGTCGATCCGGACCGCCACATCGAGCGGGTCACCGAGCTGC
AAGAACTCTTCCTCACGCGCGTCGGGCTCGACATCGGCAAGGTGTGGGTCGCGGACGACGGCGCCGCGGT
GGCGGTCTGGACCACGCCGGAGAGCGTCGAAGCGGGGGCGGTGTTCGCCGAGATCGGCCCGCGCATGGCC
GAGTTGAGCGGTTCCCGGCTGGCCGCGCAGCAACAGATGGAAGGCCTCCTGGCGCCGCACCGGCCCAAGG
AGCCCGCGTGGTTCCTGGCCACCGTCGGCGTCTCGCCCGACCACCAGGGCAAGGGTCTGGGCAGCGCCGT
CGTGCTCCCCGGAGTGGAGGCGGCCGAGCGCGCCGGGGTGCCCGCCTTCCTGGAGACATCCGCGCCCCGC
AACCTCCCCTTCTACGAGCGGCTCGGCTTCACCGTCACCGCCGACGTCGAGGTGCCCGAAGGACCGCGCA
CCTGGTGCATGACCCGCAAGCCCGGTGCCTGACACGTGCTACGAGATTTCGATTCCACCGCCGCCTTCTA
TGAAAGGTTGGGCTTCGGAATCGTTTTCCGGGACGCCGGCTGGATGATCCTCCAGCGCGGGGATCTCATG
CTGGAGTTCTTCGCCCACCCCAACTTGTTTATTGCAGCTTATAATGGTTACAAATAAAGCAATAGCATCA
CAAATTTCACAAATAAAGCATTTTTTTCACTGCATTCTAGTTGTGGTTTGTCCAAACTCATCAATGTATC
TTATCATGTCTGTATACCGTCGACCTCTAGCTAGAGCTTGGCGTAATCATGGTCATTACCAATGCTTAAT
CAGTGAGGCACCTATCTCAGCGATCTGTCTATTTCGTTCATCCATAGTTGCCTGACTCCCCGTCGTGTAG
ATAACTACGATACGGGAGGGCTTACCATCTGGCCCCAGCGCTGCGATGATACCGCGAGAACCACGCTCAC
CGGCTCCGGATTTATCAGCAATAAACCAGCCAGCCGGAAGGGCCGAGCGCAGAAGTGGTCCTGCAACTTT
ATCCGCCTCCATCCAGTCTATTAATTGTTGCCGGGAAGCTAGAGTAAGTAGTTCGCCAGTTAATAGTTTG
CGCAACGTTGTTGCCATCGCTACAGGCATCGTGGTGTCACGCTCGTCGTTTGGTATGGCTTCATTCAGCT
CCGGTTCCCAACGATCAAGGCGAGTTACATGATCCCCCATGTTGTGCAAAAAAGCGGTTAGCTCCTTCGG
TCCTCCGATCGTTGTCAGAAGTAAGTTGGCCGCAGTGTTATCACTCATGGTTATGGCAGCACTGCATAAT
TCTCTTACTGTCATGCCATCCGTAAGATGCTTTTCTGTGACTGGTGAGTACTCAACCAAGTCATTCTGAG
AATAGTGTATGCGGCGACCGAGTTGCTCTTGCCCGGCGTCAATACGGGATAATACCGCGCCACATAGCAG
AACTTTAAAAGTGCTCATCATTGGAAAACGTTCTTCGGGGCGAAAACTCTCAAGGATCTTACCGCTGTTG
AGATCCAGTTCGATGTAACCCACTCGTGCACCCAACTGATCTTCAGCATCTTTTACTTTCACCAGCGTTT
CTGGGTGAGCAAAAACAGGAAGGCAAAATGCCGCAAAAAAGGGAATAAGGGCGACACGGAAATGTTGAAT
ACTCATATTCTTCCTT
Features (pLannotate 1.2.2; 24 found; start..end, strand, type, name):
    119..143     -  CDS            KanR (fragment): aminoglycoside phosphotransferase; aph(3')-Ia; confers resistance to kanamycin
    254..842     +  rep_origin     ori: high-copy-number ColE1/pMB1/pBR322/pUC origin of replication
   1067..1084    +  terminator     rrnB T2 terminator (fragment): transcription terminator T2 from the E. coli rrnB gene
   1109..1128    -  CDS            lacZα (fragment): LacZα fragment of β-galactosidase; lacZ fragment
   1584..1600    +  protein_bind   lac operator: The lac repressor binds to the lac operator to inhibit transcription in E. coli. This inhibition can be relieved by adding lactose or isopropyl-β-D-thiogalactopyranoside (IPTG). lac repressor encoded by lacI
   1843..2146    +  enhancer       CMV enhancer: human cytomegalovirus immediate early enhancer
   2147..2350    +  promoter       CMV promoter: human cytomegalovirus (CMV) immediate early promoter
   2486..2529    +  intron         CMV intron (fragment): modified intron A from human cytomegalovirus
   2581..2599    +  promoter       SP6 promoter: promoter for bacteriophage SP6 RNA polymerase
   2603..2640    +  CDS            IgH signal sequence (fragment): signal sequence from the mouse immunoglobulin heavy chain variable region
   2749..3381    +  CDS            SLAMF8 (fragment): SLAF8_HUMAN - Also known as BLAME. Experimental evidence at protein level: Swiss-Prot protein existence level 1. May play a role in B-lineage commitment and/or modulation of signaling through the B-cell receptor. From Homo sapiens (Human).
   3478..3657    +  CDS            Comp (fragment): COMP_RAT - Experimental evidence at protein level: Swiss-Prot protein existence level 1. May play a role in the structural integrity of cartilage via its interaction with other extracellular matrix proteins such as the collagens and fibronectin. Can mediate the interaction of chondrocytes with the cartilage extracellular matrix through interaction with cell surface integrin receptors. Could play a role in the pathogenesis of osteoarthritis. Potent suppressor of apoptosis in both primary chondrocytes and transformed cells. Suppresses apoptosis by blocking the activation of caspase-3 and by indu
   3645..5097    +  CDS            SEAP (fragment): secreted alkaline phosphatase from human placenta The natural enzyme has a C-terminal transmembrane sequence that is replaced by a GPI anchor.
   5122..5163    +  CDS            AviTag™ (fragment): peptide tag that allows for enzymatic biotinylation
   5167..5190    +  CDS            8xHis: 8xHis affinity tag
   5336..5447    +  polyA_signal   bGH poly(A) signal: bovine growth hormone polyadenylation signal
   5448..5556    +  rep_origin     f1 ori (fragment): f1 bacteriophage origin of replication; arrow indicates direction of (+) strand synthesis
   5570..5899    +  promoter       SV40 promoter: SV40 enhancer and early promoter
   5947..5994    +  promoter       EM7 promoter: synthetic bacterial promoter&nbsp
   6013..6612    +  CDS            PuroR (fragment): puromycin N-acetyltransferase; pac from Streptomyces; confers resistance to puromycin
   6622..6747    +  CDS            ble (fragment): BLE_KLEPN - Experimental evidence at protein level: Swiss-Prot protein existence level 1. Binding protein with a strong affinity to the bleomycin family of antibiotics. Binds to CL990; an antimitotic-antibiotic compound. From Klebsiella pneumoniae.
   6742..6863    +  polyA_signal   SV40 poly(A) signal: SV40 polyadenylation signal
   6916..7776    -  CDS            AmpR: β-lactamase; bla; confers resistance to ampicillin, carbenicillin, and related antibiotics
   7779..89      -  promoter       AmpR promoter (fragment) (across the origin): bla
