[The description below was written by a language model from this plasmid's Addgene catalogue record and pLannotate feature annotations shown in this document.]
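Description:
pD649-HAsp-SLAMF8-COMP5AP-AviTag-9xHis is a mammalian expression plasmid built on the pD649 backbone for producing the extracellular domain of human SLAMF8 (also called BLAME or CD353) as a secreted, multimerised fusion protein. It is propagated in E. coli as a high-copy plasmid through a ColE1/pUC-type origin and is selected with ampicillin via a full-length β-lactamase gene. The annotation also detects an SV40 early/EM7 promoter unit driving a puromycin N-acetyltransferase sequence followed by an SV40 polyadenylation signal, which would allow selection in mammalian cells, although the record does not discuss this use. Short kanamycin-resistance, lacZα, ble and f1 ori matches are only fragments and are probably backbone remnants.

Expression is driven by the CMV enhancer and promoter with a partial CMV intron A. A downstream SP6 promoter provides a phage polymerase site that also serves as the 5′ sequencing primer site. The open reading frame begins with a secretion signal: the name indicates an HA signal peptide, while the automated annotation flags a partial immunoglobulin heavy-chain leader match. The 633 bp SLAMF8 ectodomain follows, cloned between retained NotI and AscI sites. It is fused at its C terminus to the COMP5AP module, which consists of the pentamerising coiled-coil segment of rat cartilage oligomeric matrix protein joined to human placental alkaline phosphatase. An AviTag for enzymatic biotinylation, a polyhistidine tag (9xHis by name, annotated as 8xHis) and a bGH polyadenylation signal complete the cassette.

Pentamerisation raises avidity for weak receptor–ligand contacts, and the phosphatase gives an enzymatic readout, consistent with the plasmid's origin in a screen of human IgSF cell-surface protein interactions. The depositor notes that some plasmids in the collection carry an IS4-like transposase insertion upstream of the CMV promoter; none is annotated in this feature table.
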