Addgene plasmid #157195: pD649-HAsp-SLAMF8-COMP5AP-AviTag-9xHis
Purpose: Mammalian expression of cell-surface protein extracellular domain fused to COMP5AP-AviTag-9xHis. Protein is secreted from cells.
Depositing lab: Chris Garcia. Depositing organization: Stanford University. Publication: A Human IgSF Cell-Surface Interactome Reveals a Complex Network of Protein-Protein Interactions. Wojtowicz WM, Vielmetter J, Fernandes RA, Siepe DH, Eastman CL, Chisholm GB, Cox S, Klock H, Anderson PW, Rue SM, Miller JJ, Glaser SM, Bragstad ML, Vance J, Lam AW, Lesley SA, Zinn K, Garcia KC. Cell. 2020 Aug 20;182(4):1027-1043.e17. doi: 10.1016/j.cell.2020.07.025. PubMed 32822567.
Backbone
  Vector backbone: pD649
  Backbone size w/o insert (bp): 7153
  Vector type: Mammalian Expression
Growth in bacteria
  Bacterial resistance: Ampicillin, 100 μg/mL
  Growth temperature: 37°C
  Growth strain: DH5alpha
  Copy number: High Copy
Gene/Insert
  Gene/Insert name: SLAMF8 (alt name: SLAF8)
  Species: H. sapiens (human)
  Insert size (bp): 633
  Entrez Gene: SLAMF8 (a.k.a. RP11-190A12.3, BLAME, CD353, SBBI42)
  Promoter: CMV/SP6
  Tag / fusion protein: COMP5AP-AviTag-9xHis (C terminal on backbone)
  Cloning method: Restriction Enzyme; 5′ cloning site GCGGCCGC (not destroyed); 3′ cloning site GGCGCGCC (not destroyed)
  Sequencing primers: 5′ ATTTAGGTGACACTATAG; 3′ CGTCGCACTCCATCACGGTG
Resource information
  A portion of this plasmid was derived from a plasmid made by: synthesis by ThermoFisher
Terms and licenses: Academic/Nonprofit Terms; Industry Terms: Not Available to Industry
Depositor comments: Some plasmids in this collection may have an IS4-like element ISVsa5 family transposase upstream of the CMV promoter.
How to cite: pD649-HAsp-SLAMF8-COMP5AP-AviTag-9xHis was a gift from Chris Garcia (Addgene plasmid # 157195 ; http://n2t.net/addgene:157195 ; RRID:Addgene_157195)
