>Addgene plasmid #157195 | pD649-HAsp-SLAMF8-COMP5AP-AviTag-9xHis | depositor partial sequence | sequence record 303500 | insert (extracellular domain)
GCTCAGGTTCTGTCTAAAGTTGGAGGATCTGTGCTGCTGGTGGCCGCCAGACCTCCTGGATTTCAAGTGC
GGGAAGCCATTTGGAGAAGCCTGTGGCCTTCTGAGGAACTGCTGGCCACCTTCTTCAGAGGCAGCCTGGA
AACCCTGTACCACAGCAGATTTCTGGGCAGAGCCCAGCTGCACTCCAACCTGTCTCTGGAACTGGGACCT
CTGGAAAGCGGCGACAGCGGCAATTTTTCCGTGCTGATGGTGGACACCAGAGGCCAGCCTTGGACACAGA
CACTGCAGCTGAAGGTGTACGACGCCGTGCCTAGACCTGTGGTCCAGGTGTTCATTGCCGTGGAAAGAGA
TGCCCAGCCTAGCAAGACCTGTCAGGTGTTCCTGAGCTGCTGGGCCCCTAACATCAGCGAGATCACATAC
AGCTGGCGGAGAGAAACCACCATGGACTTCGGCATGGAACCCCACAGCCTGTTTACAGATGGCCAGGTGC
TGAGCATCTCTCTCGGCCCTGGCGATAGAGATGTGGCCTACAGCTGCATCGTGTCTAACCCCGTGTCTTG
GGATCTCGCCACCGTGACACCTTGGGATTCTTGTCACCATGAGGCTGCCCCTGGCAAGGCCAGCTATAAG
GAT
